>Addgene plasmid #51594 | pCMV-myc-Rem2 S69A/S241A/S308A/S334A | depositor partial sequence | sequence record 78878 | GATCCGGTACTAGAGGAACTGAAAAAC
CTCAGGGGAGGCAGCCCTTACCCAAAAAGATGGCGTCTTTAAGGTCATGCTCGTGGGGGAGAGTGGCGTG
GGCAAGAGCACTCTAGCGGGCACTTTTGGAGGTCTCCAGGGAGACCATGCTCACGAGATGGAAAATTCCG
AGGACACCTATGAGAGGCGAATTATGGTGGACAAAGAAGAAGTGACTTTAATTGTTTATGACATCTGGGA
ACAGGGAGATGCAGGAGGATGGCTGCAGGATCACTGCCTTCAGACGGGGGATGCCTTTCTCATCGTCTTC
TCAGTGACAGATCGACGAAGCTTCTCTAAAGTTCCAGAAACCCTTCTTCGGCTCCGGGCTGGGAGGCCCC
ACCATGACCTACCTGTCATCCTTGTTGGAAATAAGAGTGACCTGGCCCGCTCCCGGGAGGTAGCACTGGA
GGAGGGTCGCCATCTGGCTGGGACGCTGAGCTGCAAGCACATCGAGACGTCGGCCGCTCTCCACCACAAC
ACTCGTGAGCTCTTCGAGGGTGCTGTGCGTCAGATCAGGCTGCGGCGGGGCCGGGGTCATGCCGGGGGCC
AGCGACCCGAACCTAGCAGCCCGGACGGCCCCGCGCCGCCTACGCGCCGTGAGGCCCTCACCAAGAAAGC
TAAGCGCTTCCTCGCCAACCTGGTGCCGCGCAACGCTAAGTTCTTCAAGCAACGCTCCAGGGCATGTCAC
GACCTCTCTGTGCTCTGACTCGAGGTACCGCGGCCGCGGGGA
