>Addgene plasmid #51594 | pCMV-myc-Rem2 S69A/S241A/S308A/S334A | addgene partial sequence | sequence record 81008 | CMV-F 5'-CGCAAATGGGCGGTAGGCGTG-3'
GAGCTCGTTTAGTGAACCGTCAGATCGCCTGGAGACGCCATCCACGCTGTTTTGACCTCCATAGAAGACA
CCGGGACCGATCCAGCCTCCGGACTCTAGAGGATCCGGTACTAGAGGAACTGAAAAACCAGAAAGTTAAC
TGGTAAGTTTAGTCTTTTTGTCTTTTATTTCAGGTCCCGGATCCGGTGGTGGTGCAAATCAAAGAACTGC
TCCTCAGTGGATGTTGCCTTTACTTCTAGGCCTGTACGGAAGTGTTACTTCTGCTCTAAAAGCTGCGGAA
TTGTACCCGCGGGCCCACCATGGCATCAATGCAGAAGCTGATCTCAGAGGAGGACCTGCTTATGGCCATG
GAGGCCCGAATTCACATGCACACGGACCTTGACACCGACATGGACATGGACATAGAAATCGTAGCACTTT
GTTCTTCCAGCAGCCGCCAGGCCTCCCCACTGGGGACACCCACACCAGAAGCAGATACTACACTTCTGAA
ACAGAAGCCAGAGAAACTGTTAGCAGAGTTGGACCTGAGCGGGCCTCCTCCTGCTCCTGGGGTCCCCAGA
CGAAGAGGAGCCATGCCCGTGCCCTACAAACACCAGCTGCGGCGGGCCCAAGCTGTAGATGAACTTGACT
GGCCACCCCAGGCCTCCCCCTCTGGCTCCTCTGACTCCTTGGGCTCAGGGGAGGCAGCCCTTACCCAAAA
AGATGGCGTCTTTAAGGTCATGCTCGTGGGGGAGAGTGGCGTGGGCAAGAGCACTCTAGCGGGCACTTTT
GGAGGTCTCCAGGGAGACCATGCTCACGAGATGGAAAATTCCGAGGACACCTATGAGAGGCGAATTATGG
TGGACAAAGAAGAAGTGACTTTAATTGTTTATGACATCTGGGAACAGGGAGATGCAGGAGGATGGCTGCA
GGATCACTGCCTTCAGACGGGGGATGCCTTTCTCATCGTCTTCTCAGTGACAGATCGACGAAGCTTCTCT
AAAGTTCCAGAA
