>Addgene plasmid #51594 | pCMV-myc-Rem2 S69A/S241A/S308A/S334A | addgene partial sequence | sequence record 81255 | EBV-rev 5'-GTGGTTTGTCCAAACTCATC-3'
GCGGCCGCGGTACCTCGAGTCAGAGCACAGAGAGGTCGTGACATGCCCTGGAGCGTTGCTTGAAGAACTT
AGCGTTGCGCGGCACCAGGTTGGCGAGGAAGCGCTTAGCTTTCTTGGTGAGGGCCTCACGGCGCGTAGGC
GGCGCGGGGCCGTCCGGGCTGCTAGGTTCGGGTCGCTGGCCCCCGGCATGACCCCGGCCCCGCCGCAGCC
TGATCTGACGCACAGCACCCTCGAAGAGCTCACGAGTGTTGTGGTGGAGAGCGGCCGACGTCTCGATGTG
CTTGCAGCTCAGCGTCCCAGCCAGATGGCGACCCTCCTCCAGTGCTACCTCCCGGGAGCGGGCCAGGTCA
CTCTTATTTCCAACAAGGATGACAGGTAGGTCATGGTGGGGCCTCCCAGCCCGGAGCCGAAGAAGGGTTT
CTGGAACTTTAGAGAAGCTTCGTCGATCTGTCACTGAGAAGACGATGAGAAAGGCATCCCCCGTCTGAAG
GCAGTGATCCTGCAGCCATCCTCCTGCATCTCCCTGTTCCCAGATGTCATAAACAATTAAAGTCACTTCT
TCTTTGTCCACCATAATTCGCCTCTCATAGGTGTCCTCGGAATTTTCCATCTCGTGAGCATGGTCTCCCT
GGAGACCTCCAAAAGTGCCCGCTAGAGTGCTCTTGCCCACGCCACTCTCCCCCACGAGCATGACCTTAAA
GACGCCATCTTTTTGGGTAAGGGCTGCCTCCCCTGAGCCCAAGGAGTCAGAGGAGCCAGAGGGGGAGGCC
TGGGGTGGCCAGTCAAGTTCATCTACAGCTTGGGCCCGCCGCAGCTGGTGTTTGTAGGGCACGGGCATGG
CTCCTCTTCGTCTGGGGACCCCAGGAGCAGGAGGAGGCCCGCTCAGGTCCAACTCTGCTAACAGTTTCTC
TGGCTTCTGTTTCAGAAGTGTAGTATCTGCTTCTGGTGTGGGTGTCCCA
