[The description below was written by a language model from this plasmid's Addgene catalogue record.]
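Description:
pCMV-myc-Rem2 S69A/S241A/S308A/S334A is a mammalian expression plasmid built on a pCMV backbone of roughly 4 kb, carrying a mouse Rem2 coding insert of about 1 kb. It is propagated in E. coli under ampicillin selection. The record does not state the origin of replication or copy number, and no feature table is provided, so other backbone elements such as the polyadenylation signal cannot be confirmed. The insert was placed between EcoRI and KpnI sites, downstream of a backbone-encoded myc epitope, so the CMV promoter drives strong constitutive expression of an N-terminally myc-tagged Rem2 protein in transfected mammalian cells.

Rem2 is a small GTPase, and this version carries alanine substitutions at serines 69, 241, 308 and 334, which remove these residues as potential phosphorylation sites. The associated publication concerns CaMKII-dependent phosphorylation of Rem2 and its role in restricting dendritic complexity, so the construct serves as a phosphorylation-deficient mutant for testing that requirement. The coding sequence is also RNAi resistant, which allows the mutant to be expressed in cells where endogenous Rem2 is knocked down, as in knockdown-and-rescue experiments, with the myc tag permitting detection of the exogenous protein. The depositor notes two deviations: the first residue of the myc epitope differs from the standard tag sequence (methionine in place of glutamate), and the insert contains additional T13I and T15I changes relative to the GenBank reference protein.
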