Addgene plasmid #51594: pCMV-myc-Rem2 S69A/S241A/S308A/S334A
Purpose: expresses RNAiR myc-tagged Rem2 S-A mutant
Depositing lab: Suzanne Paradis. Depositing organization: Brandeis University. Publication: CaMKII-dependent phosphorylation of the GTPase Rem2 is required to restrict dendritic complexity. Ghiretti AE, Kenny K, Marr MT 2nd, Paradis S. J Neurosci. 2013 Apr 10;33(15):6504-15. doi: 10.1523/JNEUROSCI.3861-12.2013. PubMed 23575848.
Backbone
  Vector backbone: pCMV
  Backbone size w/o insert (bp): 4000
  Vector type: Mammalian Expression
Growth in bacteria
  Bacterial resistance: Ampicillin, 100 μg/mL
  Growth temperature: 37°C
  Growth strain: DH5alpha
  Copy number: Unknown
Gene/Insert
  Gene/Insert name: Rem2
  Species: M. musculus (mouse)
  Insert size (bp): 1000
  Mutation: Serines 69, 241, 308, 334 to Alanines; also RNAi resistant
  Entrez Gene: Rem2 (a.k.a. AW411893)
  Promoter: CMV
  Tag / fusion protein: myc (N terminal on backbone)
  Cloning method: Restriction Enzyme; 5′ cloning site EcoRI (unknown if destroyed); 3′ cloning site KpnI (unknown if destroyed)
  Sequencing primers: 5′ GATCCGGTACTAGAGGAACTGAAAAAC; 3′ CATTCTAGTTGTGGTTTGTCC
Terms and licenses: Academic/Nonprofit Terms; Industry Terms: Not Available to Industry
Depositor comments: Please note that the sequence of the myc epitope tag in this plasmid is MQKLISEEDLL, which differs from the standard EQKLISEEDLL. The Rem2 insert in this plasmid contains T13I and T15I mutations when compared to GenBank reference sequence NP_542764.2.
How to cite: pCMV-myc-Rem2 S69A/S241A/S308A/S334A was a gift from Suzanne Paradis (Addgene plasmid # 51594 ; http://n2t.net/addgene:51594 ; RRID:Addgene_51594)
